>Addgene plasmid #65256 | Ii-Str_ManII-SBP-mCherry | depositor full sequence | sequence record 110464 | Full Sequence
CGTCGACGGATCGGGAGATCTCCCGATCCCCTATGGTCGACTCTCAGTACAATCTGCTCTGATGCCGCAT
AGTTAAGCCAGTATCTGCTCCCTGCTTGTGTGTTGGAGGTCGCTGAGTAGTGCGCGAGCAAAATTTAAGC
TACAACAAGGCAAGGCTTGACCGACAATTGCATGAAGAATCTGCTTAGGGTTAGGCGTTTTGCGCTGCTT
CGCGATGTACGGGCCAGATATACGCGTTGACATTGATTATTGACTAGTTATTAATAGTAATCAATTACGG
GGTCATTAGTTCATAGCCCATATATGGAGTTCCGCGTTACATAACTTACGGTAAATGGCCCGCCTGGCTG
ACCGCCCAACGACCCCCGCCCATTGACGTCAATAATGACGTATGTTCCCATAGTAACGCCAATAGGGACT
TTCCATTGACGTCAATGGGTGGACTATTTACGGTAAACTGCCCACTTGGCAGTACATCAAGTGTATCATA
TGCCAAGTACGCCCCCTATTGACGTCAATGACGGTAAATGGCCCGCCTGGCATTATGCCCAGTACATGAC
CTTATGGGACTTTCCTACTTGGCAGTACATCTACGTATTAGTCATCGCTATTACCATGGTGATGCGGTTT
TGGCAGTACATCAATGGGCGTGGATAGCGGTTTGACTCACGGGGATTTCCAAGTCTCCACCCCATTGACG
TCAATGGGAGTTTGTTTTGGCACCAAAATCAACGGGACTTTCCAAAATGTCGTAACAACTCCGCCCCATT
GACGCAAATGGGCGGTAGGCGTGTACGGTGGGAGGTCTATATAAGCAGAGCTCTCTGGCTAACTAGAGAA
CCCACTGCTTACTGGCTTATCGAAATTAATACGACTCACTATAGGGAGACCCAAGCTTGGTACCGAGCTC
GGATCGATATCTGCGGCCTAGCTAGCGCTTAAGGCCTGTTAACCGGTCGTACGTCTCCGGATTCGAATTA
ATTCGGATCCGTGATGCACAGGAGGAGAGCCAGGGCCTGTCGGGAAGATCAAAAGCCAGTCATCGATGAT
CAGCGCGACCTTATCTCCAACAATGAGCAACTGCCCATGCTGGGCCGGCGCCCTGGGGCCCCGGAGAGCA
AGTGCAGCCGCGGAGCCCTGTACACAGGCTTTTCCATCCTGGTGACTCTGCTCCTCGCTGGCCAGGCCAC
CACCGCCTACTTCCTGTACCAGCAGCAGGGCCGGCTGGACAAACTGACAGTCACCTCCCAGAACCTGCAG
CTCGAGATGGACCCTAGCAAAGACTCAAAAGCTCAGGTGTCCGCTGCCGAGGCTGGCATTACTGGAACAT
GGTACAATCAGCTCGGGAGCACCTTTATTGTGACTGCTGGAGCCGATGGAGCCCTCACCGGAACATACGA
ATCTGCTGTGGGAAACGCCGAATCACGGTACGTCCTCACTGGCCGATACGATAGTGCCCCTGCCACCGAC
GGATCTGGGACTGCCCTGGGATGGACTGTCGCTTGGAAAAACAACTACCGGAATGCTCATTCTGCCACAA
CATGGAGTGGACAGTACGTGGGAGGCGCTGAGGCTAGAATCAATACACAGTGGCTGCTCACATCTGGCAC
AACCGAGGCAAATGCTTGGAAATCCACCCTGGTGGGACATGACACATTCACCAAAGTGAAACCCTCCGCC
GCTTCAATCGATGCCGCCAAAAAAGCCGGAGTCAACAACGGCAATCCTCTGGATGCCGTCCAGCAGGTCG
ACTATCCGTACGACGTACCAGACTACGCACTCGACCTGCAGCTGGAGAACCTGCGCATGAAGCTTCCCAA
GCCTCCCAAGCCTGTGAGCAAGATGCGCATGGCCACCCCGCTGCTGATGCATGCGCTGCCCATGGGAGCC
CTGCCCCAGGGGCCCATGCAGAATGCCACCAAGTATGGCAACATGACAGAGGACCATGTGATGCACCTGC
TCCAGAATGCTGACCCCCTGAAGGTGTACCCGCCACTGAAGGGGAGCTTCCCGGAGAACCTGAGACACCT
TAAGAACACCATGGAGACCATAGACTGGAAGGTCTTTGAGAGCTGGATGCACCATTGGCTCCTGTTTGAA
ATGAGCAGGCACTCCTTGGAGCAAAAGCCCACTGACGCTCCACCGAAAGAGTCACTGGAACTGGAGGACC
CGTCTTCTGGGCTGGGTGTGACCAAGCAGGATCTGGGCCCAGTCCCCATGTGAGGATCCGCGGCCGCATA
GATAACTGATCCAGTGTGCTGGAATTAATTCGCTGTCTGCGAGGGCCAGCTGTTGGGGTGAGTACTCCCT
CTCAAAAGCGGGCATGACTTCTGCGCTAAGATTGTCAGTTTCCAAAAACGAGGAGGATTTGATATTCACC
TGGCCCGCGGTGATGCCTTTGAGGGTGGCCGCGTCCATCTGGTCAGAAAAGACAATCTTTTTGTTGTCAA
GCTTGAGGTGTGGCAGGCTTGAGATCTGGCCATACACTTGAGTGACAATGACATCCACTTTGCCTTTCTC
TCCACAGGTGTCCACTCCCAGGTCCAACTGCAGGTCGAGCATGCATCTAGGGCGGCCAATTCCGCCCCTC
TCCCTCCCCCCCCCCTAACGTTACTGGCCGAAGCCGCTTGGAATAAGGCCGGTGTGCGTTTGTCTATATG
TTATTTTCCACCATATTGCCGTCTTTTGGCAATGTGAGGGCCCGGAAACCTGGCCCTGTCTTCTTGACGA
GCATTCCTAGGGGTCTTTCCCCTCTCGCCAAAGGAATGCAAGGTCTGTTGAATGTCGTGAAGGAAGCAGT
TCCTCTGGAAGCTTCTTGAAGACAAACAACGTCTGTAGCGACCCTTTGCAGGCAGCGGAACCCCCCACCT
GGCGACAGGTGCCTCTGCGGCCAAAAGCCACGTGTATAAGATACACCTGCAAAGGCGGCACAACCCCAGT
GCCACGTTGTGAGTTGGATAGTTGTGGAAAGAGTCAAATGGCTCTCCTCAAGCGTATTCAACAAGGGGCT
GAAGGATGCCCAGAAGGTACCCCATTGTATGGGATCTGATCTGGGGCCTCGGTGCACATGCTTTACATGT
GTTTAGTCGAGGTTAAAAAAACGTCTAGGCCCCCCGAACCACGGGGACGTGGTTTTCCTTTGAAAAACAC
GATGATAAGCTTGCCACAACCCGGGAGGCGCGCCATGAAGTTAAGTCGCCAGTTCACCGTGTTTGGCAGC
GCGATCTTCTGCGTCGTAATCTTCTCACTCTACCTGATGCTGGACAGGGGTCACTTGGACTACCCTCGGG
GCCCGCGCCAGGAGGGCTCCTTTCCGCAGGGCCAGCTTTCAATATTGCAAGAAAAGATTGACCATTTGGA
GCGTTTGCTCGCTGAGAACAACGAGATTATCTCAAATATCAGAGACTCAGTCATCAACCTGAGCGAGTCT
GTGGAGGACGGCCCGCGGGGGTCACCAGGCAACGCCAGCCAAGGCTCCATCCACCTCCACTCGCCACAGT
TGGCCCTGCAGGCTGACCCCAGAGACTGTTTGGATCCCACCGGTCGCCACCGGAATTCCATGGACGAGAA
GACCACTGGTTGGCGAGGTGGACACGTTGTTGAAGGACTGGCTGGGGAACTTGAACAACTTCGTGCACGA
CTGGAGCATCACCCACAAGGTCAACGTGAACCACCTGCAGGTATGGTGAGCAAGGGCGAGGAGGATAACA
TGGCCATCATCAAGGAGTTCATGCGCTTCAAGGTGCACATGGAGGGCTCCGTGAACGGCCACGAGTTCGA
GATCGAGGGCGAGGGCGAGGGCCGCCCCTACGAGGGCACCCAGACCGCCAAGCTGAAGGTGACCAAGGGT
GGCCCCCTGCCCTTCGCCTGGGACATCCTGTCCCCTCAGTTCATGTACGGCTCCAAGGCCTACGTGAAGC
ACCCCGCCGACATCCCCGACTACTTGAAGCTGTCCTTCCCCGAGGGCTTCAAGTGGGAGCGCGTGATGAA
CTTCGAGGACGGCGGCGTGGTGACCGTGACCCAGGACTCCTCCCTACAGGACGGCGAGTTCATCTACAAG
GTGAAGCTGCGCGGCACCAACTTCCCCTCCGACGGCCCCGTAATGCAGAAGAAGACCATGGGCTGGGAGG
CCTCCTCCGAGCGGATGTACCCCGAGGACGGCGCCCTGAAGGGCGAGATCAAGCAGAGGCTGAAGCTGAA
GGACGGCGGCCACTACGACGCTGAGGTCAAGACCACCTACAAGGCCAAGAAGCCCGTGCAGCTGCCCGGC
GCCTACAACGTCAACATCAAGTTGGACATCACCTCCCACAACGAGGACTACACCATCGTGGAACAGTACG
AACGCGCCGAGGGCCGCCACTCCACCGGCGGCATGGACGAGCTGTACAAGGGCCGGCCTTAAGGCCTCGA
GGGCCAATTAATTAACTCTAGATAACTGATCATAATCAGCCATACCACATTTGTAGAGGTTTTACTTGCT
TTAAAAAACCTCCCACACCTCCCCCTGAACCTGAAACATAAAATGAATGCAATTGTTGTTGTTAACTTGT
TTATTGCAGCTTATAATGGTTACAAATAAAGCAATAGCATCACAAATTTCACAAATAAAGCATTTTTTTC
ACTGCATTCTAGTTGTGGTTTGTCCAAACTCATCAATGTATCTTAACGCGTCGAGTGCATTCTAGTTGTG
GTTTGTCCAAACTCATCAATGTATCTTATCATGTCTGTATACCGTCGACCTCTAGCTAGAGCTTGGCGTA
ATCATGGTCATAGCTGTTTCCTGTGTGAAATTGTTATCCGCTCACAATTCCACACAACATACGAGCCGGA
AGCATAAAGTGTAAAGCCTGGGGTGCCTAATGAGTGAGCTAACTCACATTAATTGCGTTGCGCTCACTGC
CCGCTTTCCAGTCGGGAAACCTGTCGTGCCAGCTGCATTAATGAATCGGCCAACGCGCGGGGAGAGGCGG
TTTGCGTATTGGGCGCTCTTCCGCTTCCTCGCTCACTGACTCGCTGCGCTCGGTCGTTCGGCTGCGGCGA
GCGGTATCAGCTCACTCAAAGGCGGTAATACGGTTATCCACAGAATCAGGGGATAACGCAGGAAAGAACA
TGTGAGCAAAAGGCCAGCAAAAGGCCAGGAACCGTAAAAAGGCCGCGTTGCTGGCGTTTTTCCATAGGCT
CCGCCCCCCTGACGAGCATCACAAAAATCGACGCTCAAGTCAGAGGTGGCGAAACCCGACAGGACTATAA
AGATACCAGGCGTTTCCCCCTGGAAGCTCCCTCGTGCGCTCTCCTGTTCCGACCCTGCCGCTTACCGGAT
ACCTGTCCGCCTTTCTCCCTTCGGGAAGCGTGGCGCTTTCTCAATGCTCACGCTGTAGGTATCTCAGTTC
GGTGTAGGTCGTTCGCTCCAAGCTGGGCTGTGTGCACGAACCCCCCGTTCAGCCCGACCGCTGCGCCTTA
TCCGGTAACTATCGTCTTGAGTCCAACCCGGTAAGACACGACTTATCGCCACTGGCAGCAGCCACTGGTA
ACAGGATTAGCAGAGCGAGGTATGTAGGCGGTGCTACAGAGTTCTTGAAGTGGTGGCCTAACTACGGCTA
CACTAGAAGGACAGTATTTGGTATCTGCGCTCTGCTGAAGCCAGTTACCTTCGGAAAAAGAGTTGGTAGC
TCTTGATCCGGCAAACAAACCACCGCTGGTAGCGGTGGTTTTTTTGTTTGCAAGCAGCAGATTACGCGCA
GAAAAAAAGGATCTCAAGAAGATCCTTTGATCTTTTCTACGGGGTCTGACGCTCAGTGGAACGAAAACTC
ACGTTAAGGGATTTTGGTCATGAGATTATCAAAAAGGATCTTCACCTAGATCCTTTTAAATTAAAAATGA
AGTTTTAAATCAATCTAAAGTATATATGAGTAAACTTGGTCTGACAGTTACCAATGCTTAATCAGTGAGG
CACCTATCTCAGCGATCTGTCTATTTCGTTCATCCATAGTTGCCTGACTCCCCGTCGTGTAGATAACTAC
GATACGGGAGGGCTTACCATCTGGCCCCAGTGCTGCAATGATACCGCGAGACCCACGCTCACCGGCTCCA
GATTTATCAGCAATAAACCAGCCAGCCGGAAGGGCCGAGCGCAGAAGTGGTCCTGCAACTTTATCCGCCT
CCATCCAGTCTATTAATTGTTGCCGGGAAGCTAGAGTAAGTAGTTCGCCAGTTAATAGTTTGCGCAACGT
TGTTGCCATTGCTACAGGCATCGTGGTGTCACGCTCGTCGTTTGGTATGGCTTCATTCAGCTCCGGTTCC
CAACGATCAAGGCGAGTTACATGATCCCCCATGTTGTGCAAAAAAGCGGTTAGCTCCTTCGGTCCTCCGA
TCGTTGTCAGAAGTAAGTTGGCCGCAGTGTTATCACTCATGGTTATGGCAGCACTGCATAATTCTCTTAC
TGTCATGCCATCCGTAAGATGCTTTTCTGTGACTGGTGAGTACTCAACCAAGTCATTCTGAGAATAGTGT
ATGCGGCGACCGAGTTGCTCTTGCCCGGCGTCAATACGGGATAATACCGCGCCACATAGCAGAACTTTAA
AAGTGCTCATCATTGGAAAACGTTCTTCGGGGCGAAAACTCTCAAGGATCTTACCGCTGTTGAGATCCAG
TTCGATGTAACCCACTCGTGCACCCAACTGATCTTCAGCATCTTTTACTTTCACCAGCGTTTCTGGGTGA
GCAAAAACAGGAAGGCAAAATGCCGCAAAAAAGGGAATAAGGGCGACACGGAAATGTTGAATACTCATAC
TCTTCCTTTTTCAATATTATTGAAGCATTTATCAGGGTTATTGTCTCATGAGCGGATACATATTTGAATG
TATTTAGAAAAATAAACAAATAGGGGTTCCGCGCACATTTCCCCGAAAAGTGCCACCTGA
Features (pLannotate 1.2.2; 20 found; start..end, strand, type, name):
     40..84      -  misc_feature   bom (fragment): basis of mobility region from pBR322
    239..618     +  enhancer       CMV enhancer: human cytomegalovirus immediate early enhancer
    619..822     +  promoter       CMV promoter: human cytomegalovirus (CMV) immediate early promoter
    818..851     +  LTR            5' LTR (truncated) (fragment): truncated 5' long terminal repeat (LTR) from HIV-1
    867..885     +  promoter       T7 promoter: promoter for bacteriophage T7 RNA polymerase
   1234..1746    +  CDS            SAV_STRAV (fragment): Experimental evidence at protein level: Swiss-Prot protein existence level 1. The biological function of streptavidin is not known. Forms a strong non-covalent specific complex with biotin (one molecule of biotin per subunit of streptavidin). From Streptomyces avidinii.
   2298..2527    +  intron         chimeric intron: chimera between introns from adenovirus and immunoglobulin heavy chain genes
   2696..3158    +  misc_feature   IRES: internal ribosome entry site (IRES) of the encephalomyocarditis virus (EMCV)
   3185..3532    +  CDS            Man2a1 (fragment): MA2A1_MOUSE - Also known as Mana2. Experimental evidence at protein level: Swiss-Prot protein existence level 1. Catalyzes the first committed step in the biosynthesis of complex N-glycans. It controls conversion of high mannose to complex N- glycans; the final hydrolytic step in the N-glycan maturation pathway. From Mus musculus (Mouse).
   3683..4390    +  CDS            mCherry: mCherry is a basic (constitutively fluorescent) red fluorescent protein published in 2004, derived from Discosoma sp.. It is reported to be a very rapidly-maturing monomer with low acid sensitivity.
   4437..4521    +  CDS            large T antigen (fragment): large T antigen from SV40 (simian virus 40)
   4544..4665    +  polyA_signal   SV40 poly(A) signal: SV40 polyadenylation signal
   4676..4727    +  polyA_signal   SV40 poly(A) signal (fragment): SV40 polyadenylation signal
   4791..4807    -  protein_bind   lac operator: The lac repressor binds to the lac operator to inhibit transcription in E. coli. This inhibition can be relieved by adding lactose or isopropyl-β-D-thiogalactopyranoside (IPTG). lac repressor encoded by lacI
   4815..4845    -  promoter       lac promoter: promoter for the E. coli lac operon
   4860..4881    -  protein_bind   CAP binding site: CAP binding activates transcription in the presence of cAMP. E. coli catabolite activator protein
   4894..4986    -  CDS            lacI (fragment): lac repressor; lacI; The lac repressor binds to the lac operator to inhibit transcription in E. coli. This inhibition can be relieved by adding lactose or isopropyl-β-D-thiogalactopyranoside (IPTG).
   5169..5757    -  rep_origin     ori: high-copy-number ColE1/pMB1/pBR322/pUC origin of replication
   5928..6788    -  CDS            AmpR: β-lactamase; bla; confers resistance to ampicillin, carbenicillin, and related antibiotics
   6789..6893    -  promoter       AmpR promoter: bla
