[The description below was written by a language model from this plasmid's Addgene catalogue record and pLannotate feature annotations shown in this document.]
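Description:
Ii-Str_ManII-SBP-mCherry is a mammalian expression plasmid built on the pIRESneo3 backbone and designed for synchronizing the trafficking of a Golgi enzyme out of the endoplasmic reticulum. It is propagated in E. coli as a high-copy plasmid through a ColE1/pUC-type origin and selected with ampicillin via the β-lactamase gene. No neomycin resistance cassette is annotated in the 6,920 nt sequence. The position downstream of the IRES, which in the parental vector would carry the selection marker, is instead occupied by the reporter, so the record gives no evidence of a mammalian selection marker.

The payload is a single bicistronic transcription unit driven by the CMV immediate-early enhancer and promoter and terminated by an SV40 polyadenylation signal. The first cistron encodes streptavidin fused to Ii, which serves as the ER-resident "hook". The annotation detects only the streptavidin core, with unannotated coding space upstream that is consistent with the Ii portion. A chimeric intron and an EMCV IRES follow, allowing cap-independent translation of the second cistron: the first 116 amino acids of mouse mannosidase II (Man2a1), fused at the C-terminus to streptavidin binding peptide (SBP) and mCherry. The depositor notes that the tagging is luminal. The SBP itself is not annotated but would fit in the gap between the ManII fragment and mCherry.

Co-expression from one transcript means that the SBP-tagged reporter is held in the ER by binding to the streptavidin hook. Because streptavidin binds biotin very tightly, adding biotin should displace SBP and release the reporter as a synchronous wave. The red fluorescent ManII fragment can then be followed by imaging as it moves from the ER toward the Golgi.
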