Addgene plasmid #65256: Ii-Str_ManII-SBP-mCherry
Purpose: synchronize trafficking of ManII from the ER
Depositing lab: Franck Perez. Depositing organization: Institut Curie. Publication: Synchronization of secretory protein traffic in populations of cells. Boncompain G, Divoux S, Gareil N, de Forges H, Lescure A, Latreche L, Mercanti V, Jollivet F, Raposo G, Perez F. Nat Methods. 2012 Mar 11;9(5):493-8. doi: 10.1038/nmeth.1928. PubMed 22406856.
Backbone
  Vector backbone: pIRESneo3
  Backbone manufacturer: Clontech
  Vector type: Mammalian Expression
Growth in bacteria
  Bacterial resistance: Ampicillin, 100 μg/mL
  Growth temperature: 37°C
  Growth strain: DH5alpha
  Copy number: High Copy
Gene/Insert
  Gene/Insert name: Ii-Streptavidin and truncated Mannosidase II (alt name: MAN2A1)
  Species: M. musculus (mouse)
  Mutation: contains only amino acids 1 to 116 of ManII
  Promoter: CMV
  Tag / fusion protein: Streptavidin Binding Protein (SBP) (C terminal on insert); mCherry (C terminal on insert)
  Cloning method: Unknown
  Sequencing primers: 5′ IRES-F; 3′ mCherry-R
Terms and licenses: Academic/Nonprofit Terms; Industry Terms: Not Available to Industry
Depositor comments: luminal tagging
How to cite: Ii-Str_ManII-SBP-mCherry was a gift from Franck Perez (Addgene plasmid # 65256 ; http://n2t.net/addgene:65256 ; RRID:Addgene_65256)
