>Addgene plasmid #65256 | Ii-Str_ManII-SBP-mCherry | addgene partial sequence | sequence record 115549 | CMV-F 5'-CGCAAATGGGCGGTAGGCGTG-3'
GCAGAGCTCTCTGGCTAACTAGAGAACCCACTGCTTACTGGCTTATCGAAATTAATACGACTCACTATAG
GGAGACCCAAGCTTGGTACCGAGCTCGGATCGATATCTGCGGCCTAGCTAGCGCTTAAGGCCTGTTAACC
GGTCGTACGTCTCCGGATTCGAATTAATTCGGATCCGTGATGCACAGGAGGAGAGCCAGGGCCTGTCGGG
AAGATCAAAAGCCAGTCATCGATGATCAGCGCGACCTTATCTCCAACAATGAGCAACTGCCCATGCTGGG
CCGGCGCCCTGGGGCCCCGGAGAGCAAGTGCAGCCGCGGAGCCCTGTACACAGGCTTTTCCATCCTGGTG
ACTCTGCTCCTCGCTGGCCAGGCCACCACCGCCTACTTCCTGTACCAGCAGCAGGGCCGGCTGGACAAAC
TGACAGTCACCTCCCAGAACCTGCAGCTCGAGATGGACCCTAGCAAAGACTCAAAAGCTCAGGTGTCCGC
TGCCGAGGCTGGCATTACTGGAACATGGTACAATCAGCTCGGGAGCACCTTTATTGTGACTGCTGGAGCC
GATGGAGCCCTCACCGGAACATACGAATCTGCTGTGGGAAACGCCGAATCACGGTACGTCCTCACTGGCC
GATACGATAGTGCCCCTGCCACCGACGGATCTGGGACTGCCCTGGGATGGACTGTCGCTTGGAAAAACAA
CTACCGGAATGCTCATTCTGCCACAACATGGAGTGGACAGTACGTGGGAGGCGCTGAGGCTAGAATCAAT
ACACAGTGGCTGCTCACATCT
