>Addgene plasmid #65256 | Ii-Str_ManII-SBP-mCherry | addgene partial sequence | sequence record 115552 | SV40pA-R 5'-GAAATTTGTGATGCTATTGC-3'
CAACAACAATTGCATTCATTTTATGTTTCAGGTTCAGGGGGAGGTGTGGGAGGTTTTTTAAAGCAAGTAA
AACCTCTACAAATGTGGTATGGCTGATTATGATCAGTTATCTAGAGTTAATTAATTGGCCCTCGAGGCCT
TAAGGCCGGCCCTTGTACAGCTCGTCCATGCCGCCGGTGGAGTGGCGGCCCTCGGCGCGTTCGTACTGTT
CCACGATGGTGTAGTCCTCGTTGTGGGAGGTGATGTCCAACTTGATGTTGACGTTGTAGGCGCCGGGCAG
CTGCACGGGCTTCTTGGCCTTGTAGGTGGTCTTGACCTCAGCGTCGTAGTGGCCGCCGTCCTTCAGCTTC
AGCCTCTGCTTGATCTCGCCCTTCAGGGCGCCGTCCTCGGGGTACATCCGCTCGGAGGAGGCCTCCCAGC
CCATGGTCTTCTTCTGCATTACGGGGCCGTCGGAGGGGAAGTTGGTGCCGCGCAGCTTCACCTTGTAGAT
GAACTCGCCGTCCTGTAGGGAGGAGTCCTGGGTCACGGTCACCACGCCGCCGTCCTCGAAGTTCATCACG
CGCTCCCACTTGAAGCCCTCGGGGAAGGACAGCTTCAAGTAGTCGGGGATGTCGGCGGGGTGCTTCACGT
AGGCCTTGGAGCCGTACATGAACTGAGGGGACAGGATGTCCCAGGCGAAGGGCAGGGGGCCACCCTTGGT
CACCTTCAGCTTGGCGGTCT
