>Addgene plasmid #65256 | Ii-Str_ManII-SBP-mCherry | addgene partial sequence | sequence record 116576 | IRES-F 5'-TGGCTCTCCTCAAGCGTATT-3'
ATTGTATGGGATCTGATCTGGGGCCTCGGTGCACATGCTTTACATGTGTTTAGTCGAGGTTAAAAAAACG
TCTAGGCCCCCCGAACCACGGGGACGTGGTTTTCCTTTGAAAAACACGATGATAAGCTTGCCACAACCCG
GGAGGCGCGCCATGAAGTTAAGTCGCCAGTTCACCGTGTTTGGCAGCGCGATCTTCTGCGTCGTAATCTT
CTCACTCTACCTGATGCTGGACAGGGGTCACTTGGACTACCCTCGGGGCCCGCGCCAGGAGGGCTCCTTT
CCGCAGGGCCAGCTTTCAATATTGCAAGAAAAGATTGACCATTTGGAGCGTTTGCTCGCTGAGAACAACG
AGATTATCTCAAATATCAGAGACTCAGTCATCAACCTGAGCGAGTCTGTGGAGGACGGCCCGCGGGGGTC
ACCAGGCAACGCCAGCCAAGGCTCCATCCACCTCCACTCGCCACAGTTGGCCCTGCAGGCTGACCCCAGA
GACTGTTTGGATCCCACCGGTCGCCACCGGAATTCCATGGACGAGAAGACCACTGGTTGGCGAGGTGGAC
ACGTTGTTGAAGGACTGGCTGGGGAACTTGAACAACTTCGTGCACGACTGGAGCATCACCCACAAGGTCA
ACGTGAACCACCTGCAGGTATGGTGAGCAAGGGCGAGGAGGATAACATGGCCATCATCAAGGAGTTCATG
CGCTTCAAGGTGCACATGGAGGGCTCCGTGAACGGCCACGAGTTCGAGATCGA
